Addgene plasmid #230916: PGL4.11-COL1A1mTEAD
Purpose: Comparing with wild type COL1A1 promoter, tested whether mutant TEAD binding sites changed the promoter activity.
Depositing lab: Avi Rosenberg. Depositing organization: Johns Hopkins University and School of Medicine. Publication: Bile Acid Receptor Agonist Reverses Transforming Growth Factor-beta1-Mediated Fibrogenesis in Human Induced Pluripotent Stem Cells-Derived Kidney Organoids. Yang X, Delsante M, Daneshpajouhnejad P, Fenaroli P, Mandell KP, Wang X, Takahashi S, Halushka MK, Kopp JB, Levi M, Rosenberg AZ. Lab Invest. 2024 May;104(5):100336. doi: 10.1016/j.labinv.2024.100336. Epub 2024 Jan 22. PubMed 38266922.
Backbone
  Vector backbone: PGL4.11
  Backbone manufacturer: Promega
  Backbone size w/o insert (bp): 4370
  Total vector size (bp): 5350
  Vector type: Mammalian Expression, Bacterial Expression, Luciferase
Growth in bacteria
  Bacterial resistance: Ampicillin, 100 μg/mL
  Growth temperature: 37°C
  Growth strain: DH5alpha
  Copy number: High Copy
Gene/Insert
  Gene/Insert name: Human COL1A1 promoter with mutant TEAD elements (alt name: PGL4.11-COLA1mTEAD)
  Species: H. sapiens (human)
  Insert size (bp): 980
  Mutation: mutant potential TEAD bind elements AGGAAT to CTGCGT from -(600) to -(604)
  GenBank ID: NC_000017.11
  Entrez Gene: COL1A1 (a.k.a. CAFYD, EDSARTH1, EDSC, OI1, OI2, OI3, OI4)
  Promoter: COL1A1
  Tag / fusion protein: Luciferase- luc2p (C terminal on backbone)
  Cloning method: Restriction Enzyme; 5′ cloning site ACC65I (not destroyed); 3′ cloning site XhoI (not destroyed)
  Sequencing primers: 5′ RVprimer3
Terms and licenses: Academic/Nonprofit Terms; Industry Terms: Not Available to Industry
How to cite: PGL4.11-COL1A1mTEAD was a gift from Avi Rosenberg (Addgene plasmid # 230916 ; http://n2t.net/addgene:230916 ; RRID:Addgene_230916)
