[The description below was written by a language model from this plasmid's Addgene catalogue record and pLannotate feature annotations shown in this document.]
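Description:
PGL4.11-COL1A1mTEAD is a promoter-reporter plasmid built on the Promega pGL4.11 backbone, a promoterless firefly luciferase vector intended for transient transfection into mammalian cells. It is propagated in E. coli through a high-copy ColE1/pUC-type origin and selected with ampicillin via the β-lactamase gene. The catalogue lists a total size of about 5.35 kb, closely matching the 5,334 nt sequenced record. Short annotated fragments of SV40 large T antigen and a tetracycline resistance gene appear to be backbone remnants rather than functional elements.

The insert is a roughly 980 bp fragment of the human COL1A1 promoter, cloned between Acc65I and XhoI sites upstream of the reporter. The feature table does not annotate it, but it presumably lies in the unannotated region preceding the luciferase coding sequence. A putative TEAD transcription factor binding element located around position -600 has been changed from AGGAAT to CTGCGT. The promoter drives luc2P, the synthetic codon-optimised luc2 luciferase fused at its C terminus to an hPEST degradation sequence derived from mouse ornithine decarboxylase. This shortens the reporter's half-life, so the signal tracks changes in transcription more closely. An SV40 late poly(A) signal terminates the reporter transcript. A synthetic poly(A) signal and an RNA polymerase II pause site from the human α2 globin gene sit upstream of the cloning region to reduce background from read-through transcription originating in the backbone.

The construct is meant to be compared with the corresponding wild-type COL1A1 promoter reporter, to test whether loss of the TEAD sites alters promoter activity. The associated publication concerns TGF-β1-mediated fibrogenesis in kidney organoids.
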