Features (pLannotate 1.2.2; 10 found; start..end, strand, type, name):
   1071..2720    +  CDS            luciferase: firefly luciferase synthetic luc2 version of the luciferase gene
   2724..2843    +  CDS            hPEST: PEST degradation sequence from mouse ornithine decarboxylase human codon-optimized
   2895..3016    -  polyA_signal   SV40 poly(A) signal: SV40 polyadenylation signal
   3039..3107    -  CDS            large T antigen (fragment): large T antigen from SV40 (simian virus 40)
   3123..3255    +  CDS            TcR (fragment): tetracycline efflux protein; tet; confers resistance to tetracycline
   3435..4023    -  rep_origin     ori: high-copy-number ColE1/pMB1/pBR322/pUC origin of replication
   4223..5083    -  CDS            AmpR: β-lactamase confers resistance to ampicillin, carbenicillin, and related antibiotics
   5084..5125    -  promoter       AmpR promoter (fragment): bla
   5188..5236    +  polyA_signal   poly(A) signal: synthetic polyadenylation signal
   5250..7       +  misc_feature   pause site (across the origin): RNA polymerase II transcriptional pause signal from the human α2 globin gene
>Addgene plasmid #230916 | PGL4.11-COL1A1mTEAD | addgene full sequence | sequence record 460667 | Addgene NGS Result
TTTCTCTGGCCTAACTGGCCGGTACCTCACCAATGATCACAGGCCTCCCACTAAAAATACTTCCCAACTC
TGGGGTGGAAGAGTTTGGGGGATGAATTTTTAGGGGATTGCAAGCCCCAATCCCCACCTCTGTGTCCCTA
GAATCCCCCACCCCTACCTTGGCTGCTCCATCACCCAACCACCAAAGCTTTCTTCTGCAGAGGCCACCTA
GTCATGTTTCTCACCCTGCACCTCAGCCTCCCCACTCCATCTCTCAATCATGCCTAGGGTTTGGAGGAAG
GCATTTGATTCTGTTCTGGAGCACAGCAGAAGAATTGACATCCTCAAAATTAAAACTCCCTTGCCTGCAC
CCCTCCCTCAGATATCTGATTCTTAATGTCTAGAACTGCGTCTGTAAATTGTTCCCCAAATATTCCTAAG
CTCCATCCCCTAGCCACACCAGAAGACACCCCCAAACAGGCACATCTTTTTAATTCCCAGCTTCCTCTGT
TTTGGAGAGGTCCTCAGCATGCCTCTTTATGCCCCTCCCTTAGCTCTTGCCAGGATATCAGAGGGTGACT
GGGGCACAGCCAGGAGGACCCCCTCCCCAACACCCCCAACCCTTCCACCTTTGGAAGTCTCCCCACCCAG
CTCCCCAGTTCCCCAGTTCCACTTCTTCTAGATTGGAGGTCCCAGGAAGAGAGCAGAGGGGCACCCCTAC
CCACTGGTTAGCCCACGCCATTCTGAGGACCCAGCTGCACCCCTACCACAGCACCTCTGGCCCAGGCTGG
GCTGGGGGGCTGGGGAGGCAGAGCTGCGAAGAGGGGAGATGTGGGGTGGACTCCCTTCCCTCCTCCTCCC
CCTCTCCATTCCAACTCCCAAATTGGGGGCCGGGCTAGGCAGCTCTGATTGGCTGGGGCACGGGCGGCCG
GCTCCCCCTCTCCGAGGGGCAGGGTTCCTCCCTGCTCTCCATCAGGACAGTATAAAAGGGGCCCGGGCCA
GTCGTCGGAGCAGACGGGAGTTTCTCGAGGATATCAAGATCTGGCCTCGGCGGCCAAGCTTGGCAATCCG
GTACTGTTGGTAAAGCCACCATGGAAGATGCCAAAAACATTAAGAAGGGCCCAGCGCCATTCTACCCACT
CGAAGACGGGACCGCCGGCGAGCAGCTGCACAAAGCCATGAAGCGCTACGCCCTGGTGCCCGGCACCATC
GCCTTTACCGACGCACATATCGAGGTGGACATTACCTACGCCGAGTACTTCGAGATGAGCGTTCGGCTGG
CAGAAGCTATGAAGCGCTATGGGCTGAATACAAACCATCGGATCGTGGTGTGCAGCGAGAATAGCTTGCA
GTTCTTCATGCCCGTGTTGGGTGCCCTGTTCATCGGTGTGGCTGTGGCCCCAGCTAACGACATCTACAAC
GAGCGCGAGCTGCTGAACAGCATGGGCATCAGCCAGCCCACCGTCGTATTCGTGAGCAAGAAAGGGCTGC
AAAAGATCCTCAACGTGCAAAAGAAGCTACCGATCATACAAAAGATCATCATCATGGATAGCAAGACCGA
CTACCAGGGCTTCCAAAGCATGTACACCTTCGTGACTTCCCATTTGCCACCCGGCTTCAACGAGTACGAC
TTCGTGCCCGAGAGCTTCGACCGGGACAAAACCATCGCCCTGATCATGAACAGTAGTGGCAGTACCGGAT
TGCCCAAGGGCGTAGCCCTACCGCACCGCACCGCTTGTGTCCGATTCAGTCATGCCCGCGACCCCATCTT
CGGCAACCAGATCATCCCCGACACCGCTATCCTCAGCGTGGTGCCATTTCACCACGGCTTCGGCATGTTC
ACCACGCTGGGCTACTTGATCTGCGGCTTTCGGGTCGTGCTCATGTACCGCTTCGAGGAGGAGCTATTCT
TGCGCAGCTTGCAAGACTATAAGATTCAATCTGCCCTGCTGGTGCCCACACTATTTAGCTTCTTCGCTAA
GAGCACTCTCATCGACAAGTACGACCTAAGCAACTTGCACGAGATCGCCAGCGGCGGGGCGCCGCTCAGC
AAGGAGGTAGGTGAGGCCGTGGCCAAACGCTTCCACCTACCAGGCATCCGCCAGGGCTACGGCCTGACAG
AAACAACCAGCGCCATTCTGATCACCCCCGAAGGGGACGACAAGCCTGGCGCAGTAGGCAAGGTGGTGCC
CTTCTTCGAGGCTAAGGTGGTGGACTTGGACACCGGTAAGACACTGGGTGTGAACCAGCGCGGCGAGCTG
TGCGTCCGTGGCCCCATGATCATGAGCGGCTACGTTAACAACCCCGAGGCTACAAACGCTCTCATCGACA
AGGACGGCTGGCTGCACAGCGGCGACATCGCCTACTGGGACGAGGACGAGCACTTCTTCATCGTGGACCG
GCTGAAGAGCCTGATCAAATACAAGGGCTACCAGGTAGCCCCAGCCGAACTGGAGAGCATCCTGCTGCAA
CACCCCAACATCTTCGACGCCGGGGTCGCCGGCCTGCCCGACGACGATGCCGGCGAGCTGCCCGCCGCAG
TCGTCGTGCTGGAACACGGTAAAACCATGACCGAGAAGGAGATCGTGGACTATGTGGCCAGCCAGGTTAC
AACCGCCAAGAAGCTGCGCGGTGGTGTTGTGTTCGTGGACGAGGTGCCTAAAGGACTGACCGGCAAGTTG
GACGCCCGCAAGATCCGCGAGATTCTCATTAAGGCCAAGAAGGGCGGCAAGATCGCCGTGAATTCTCACG
GCTTCCCTCCCGAGGTGGAGGAGCAGGCCGCCGGCACCCTGCCCATGAGCTGCGCCCAGGAGAGCGGCAT
GGATAGACACCCTGCTGCTTGCGCCAGCGCCAGGATCAACGTCTAAGGCCGCGACTCTAGAGTCGGGGCG
GCCGGCCGCTTCGAGCAGACATGATAAGATACATTGATGAGTTTGGACAAACCACAACTAGAATGCAGTG
AAAAAAATGCTTTATTTGTGAAATTTGTGATGCTATTGCTTTATTTGTAACCATTATAAGCTGCAATAAA
CAAGTTAACAACAACAATTGCATTCATTTTATGTTTCAGGTTCAGGGGGAGGTGTGGGAGGTTTTTTAAA
GCAAGTAAAACCTCTACAAATGTGGTAAAATCGATAAGGATCCGTCGACCGATGCCCTTGAGAGCCTTCA
ACCCAGTCAGCTCCTTCCGGTGGGCGCGGGGCATGACTATCGTCGCCGCACTTATGACTGTCTTCTTTAT
CATGCAACTCGTAGGACAGGTGCCGGCAGCGCTCTTCCGCTTCCTCGCTCACTGACTCGCTGCGCTCGGT
CGTTCGGCTGCGGCGAGCGGTATCAGCTCACTCAAAGGCGGTAATACGGTTATCCACAGAATCAGGGGAT
AACGCAGGAAAGAACATGTGAGCAAAAGGCCAGCAAAAGGCCAGGAACCGTAAAAAGGCCGCGTTGCTGG
CGTTTTTCCATAGGCTCCGCCCCCCTGACGAGCATCACAAAAATCGACGCTCAAGTCAGAGGTGGCGAAA
CCCGACAGGACTATAAAGATACCAGGCGTTTCCCCCTGGAAGCTCCCTCGTGCGCTCTCCTGTTCCGACC
CTGCCGCTTACCGGATACCTGTCCGCCTTTCTCCCTTCGGGAAGCGTGGCGCTTTCTCATAGCTCACGCT
GTAGGTATCTCAGTTCGGTGTAGGTCGTTCGCTCCAAGCTGGGCTGTGTGCACGAACCCCCCGTTCAGCC
CGACCGCTGCGCCTTATCCGGTAACTATCGTCTTGAGTCCAACCCGGTAAGACACGACTTATCGCCACTG
GCAGCAGCCACTGGTAACAGGATTAGCAGAGCGAGGTATGTAGGCGGTGCTACAGAGTTCTTGAAGTGGT
GGCCTAACTACGGCTACACTAGAAGAACAGTATTTGGTATCTGCGCTCTGCTGAAGCCAGTTACCTTCGG
AAAAAGAGTTGGTAGCTCTTGATCCGGCAAACAAACCACCGCTGGTAGCGGTGGTTTTTTTGTTTGCAAG
CAGCAGATTACGCGCAGAAAAAAAGGATCTCAAGAAGATCCTTTGATCTTTTCTACGGGGTCTGACGCTC
AGTGGAACGAAAACTCACGTTAAGGGATTTTGGTCATGAGATTATCAAAAAGGATCTTCACCTAGATCCT
TTTAAATTAAAAATGAAGTTTTAAATCAATCTAAAGTATATATGAGTAAACTTGGTCTGACAGCGGCCGC
AAATGCTAAACCACTGCAGTGGTTACCAGTGCTTGATCAGTGAGGCACCGATCTCAGCGATCTGCCTATT
TCGTTCGTCCATAGTGGCCTGACTCCCCGTCGTGTAGATCACTACGATTCGTGAGGGCTTACCATCAGGC
CCCAGCGCAGCAATGATGCCGCGAGAGCCGCGTTCACCGGCCCCCGATTTGTCAGCAATGAACCAGCCAG
CAGGGAGGGCCGAGCGAAGAAGTGGTCCTGCTACTTTGTCCGCCTCCATCCAGTCTATGAGCTGCTGTCG
TGATGCTAGAGTAAGAAGTTCGCCAGTGAGTAGTTTCCGAAGAGTTGTGGCCATTGCTACTGGCATCGTG
GTATCACGCTCGTCGTTCGGTATGGCTTCGTTCAACTCTGGTTCCCAGCGGTCAAGCCGGGTCACATGAT
CACCCATATTATGAAGAAATGCAGTCAGCTCCTTAGGGCCTCCGATCGTTGTCAGAAGTAAGTTGGCCGC
GGTGTTGTCGCTCATGGTAATGGCAGCACTACACAATTCTCTTACCGTCATGCCATCCGTAAGATGCTTT
TCCGTGACCGGCGAGTACTCAACCAAGTCGTTTTGTGAGTAGTGTATACGGCGACCAAGCTGCTCTTGCC
CGGCGTCTATACGGGACAACACCGCGCCACATAGCAGTACTTTGAAAGTGCTCATCATCGGGAATCGTTC
TTCGGGGCGGAAAGACTCAAGGATCTTGCCGCTATTGAGATCCAGTTCGATATAGCCCACTCTTGCACCC
AGTTGATCTTCAGCATCTTTTACTTTCACCAGCGTTTCGGGGTGTGCAAAAACAGGCAAGCAAAATGCCG
CAAAGAAGGGAATGAGTGCGACACGAAAATGTTGGATGCTCATACTCGTCCTTTTTCAATATTATTGAAG
CATTTATCAGGGTTACTAGTACGTCTCTCAAGGATAAGTAAGTAATATTAAGGTACGGGAGGTATTGGAC
AGGCCGCAATAAAATATCTTTATTTTCATTACATCTGTGTGTTGGTTTTTTGTGTGAATCGATAGTACTA
ACATACGCTCTCCATCAAAACAAAACGAAACAAAACAAACTAGCAAAATAGGCTGTCCCCAGTGCAAGTG
CAGGTGCCAGAACA
