>Addgene plasmid #230916 | PGL4.11-COL1A1mTEAD | depositor partial sequence | sequence record 453788 | Full insert fragment
TCACCAATGATCACAGGCCTCCCACTAAAAATACTTCCCAACTCTGGGGTGGAAGAGTTTGGGGGATGAA
TTTTTAGGGGATTGCAAGCCCCAATCCCCACCTCTGTGTCCCTAGAATCCCCCACCCCTACCTTGGCTGC
TCCATCACCCAACCACCAAAGCTTTCTTCTGCAGAGGCCACCTAGTCATGTTTCTCACCCTGCACCTCAG
CCTCCCCACTCCATCTCTCAATCATGCCTAGGGTTTGGAGGAAGGCATTTGATTCTGTTCTGGAGCACAG
CAGAAGAATTGACATCCTCAAAATTAAAACTCCCTTGCCTGCACCCCTCCCTCAGATATCTGATTCTTAA
TGTCTAGAACTGCGTCTGTAAATTGTTCCCCAAATATTCCTAAGCTCCATCCCCTAGCCACACCAGAAGA
CACCCCCAAACAGGCACATCTTTTTAATTCCCAGCTTCCTCTGTTTTGGAGAGGTCCTCAGCATGCCTCT
TTATGCCCCTCCCTTAGCTCTTGCCAGGATATCAGAGGGTGACTGGGGCACAGCCAGGAGGACCCCCTCC
CCAACACCCCCAACCCTTCCACCTTTGGAAGTCTCCCCACCCAGCTCCCCAGTTCCCCAGTTCCACTTCT
TCTAGATTGGAGGTCCCAGGAAGAGAGCAGAGGGGCACCCCTACCCACTGGTTAGCCCACGCCATTCTGA
GGACCCAGCTGCACCCCTACCACAGCACCTCTGGCCCAGGCTGGGCTGGGGGGCTGGGGAGGCAGAGCTG
CGAAGAGGGGAGATGTGGGGTGGACTCCCTTCCCTCCTCCTCCCCCTCTCCATTCCAACTCCCAAATTGG
GGGCCGGGCCAGGCAGCTCTGATTGGCTGGGGCACGGGCGGCCGGCTCCCCCTCTCCGAGGGGCAGGGTT
CCTCCCTGCTCTCCATCAGGACAGTATAAAAGGGGCCCGGGCCAGTCGTCGGAGCAGACGGGAGTTTCTC
